>Addgene plasmid #55590 | mTurquoise2-CytERM-N-17 | addgene partial sequence | sequence record 167945 | CMV-F 5'-CGCAAATGGGCGGTAGGCGTG-3'
CAGAGCTGGTTTAGTGAACCGTCAGATCCGCTAGCGCTACCGGACTCAGATCTGGTACCCCTTGCAGCTT
CCAGTTGTCAGGAAGAGAAGGCTCCCATGGATCCTGTGGTGGTGCTGGGGCTCTGTCTCTCCTGTTTGCT
TCTCCTTTCACTCTGGAAACAGAGCTATGGGGGAGGGAAGCTTCGAATTCTGCAGTCGACGGTACCGCGG
GCCCGGGATCCACCGGTCGCCACCATGGTGAGCAAGGGCGAGGAGCTGTTCACCGGGGTGGTGCCCATCC
TGGTCGAGCTGGACGGCGACGTAAACGGCCACAAGTTCAGCGTGTCCGGCGAGGGCGAGGGCGATGCCAC
CTACGGCAAGCTGACCCTGAAGTTCATCTGCACCACCGGCAAGCTGCCCGTGCCCTGGCCCACCCTCGTG
ACCACCCTGTCCTGGGGCGTGCAGTGCTTCGCCCGCTACCCCGACCACATGAAGCAGCACGACTTCTTCA
AGTCCGCCATGCCCGAAGGCTACGTCCAGGAGCGCACCATCTTCTTCAAGGACGACGGCAACTACAAGAC
CCGCGCCGAGGTGAAGTTCGAGGGCGACACCCTGGTGAACCGCATCGAGCTGAAGGGCATCGACTTCAAG
GAGGACGGCAACATCCTGGGGCACAAGCTGGAGTACAACTACTTCAGCGACAACGTCTATATCACCGCCG
ACAAGCAGAAGAACGGCATCAAGGCCAACTTCAAGATCCGCCACAACATCGAGGACGGCGGCGTGCAGCT
CGCCGACCACTACCAGCAGAACACCCCCATCGGCGACGGCCCCGTGCTGCTGCCCGACAACCACTACCTG
AGCACC
