[The description below was written by a language model from this plasmid's Addgene catalogue record.]
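Description:
mTurquoise2-CytERM-N-17 is a mammalian expression plasmid built on the mTurquoise2-N1 backbone (about 4.75 kb without the insert), designed to label the endoplasmic reticulum with a cyan fluorescent protein. It is maintained as a high-copy plasmid in E. coli under kanamycin selection, and it carries a neomycin resistance marker so that transfected mammalian cells can be selected with G418. The record gives no feature table, so the origin of replication and the promoter arrangement driving the resistance marker are not explicitly stated.

The insert, CytERM, is derived from a cytochrome P450 sequence and serves as an ER-targeting element; the record does not state the source species or the exact extent of the fragment. It is placed downstream of the CMV promoter, which provides strong constitutive expression in most mammalian cell types, and is fused in frame to mTurquoise2 supplied by the backbone at the C terminus of the insert. The listed 3′ sequencing primer implies an SV40 polyadenylation signal following the fusion. The "N-17" in the name probably refers to the N1-type fusion orientation and a linker length, although the record does not confirm this.

The resulting fusion protein localises mTurquoise2 to the endoplasmic reticulum, with excitation at 434 nm and emission at 474 nm. The plasmid is typically used as an organelle marker for live- or fixed-cell fluorescence microscopy, for visualising ER morphology and dynamics, for co-localisation studies alongside spectrally distinct fluorescent fusions, or as a cyan partner in multicolour imaging.
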