Addgene plasmid #55590: mTurquoise2-CytERM-N-17
Purpose: Localization: Endoplasmic Reticulum, Excitation: 434, Emission: 474
Depositing lab: Michael Davidson. Depositing organization: Florida State University, Tallahassee.
Backbone
  Vector backbone: mTurquoise2-N1
  Backbone size w/o insert (bp): 4750
  Vector type: Mammalian Expression
  Selectable markers: Neomycin (select with G418)
Growth in bacteria
  Bacterial resistance: Kanamycin, 50 μg/mL
  Growth temperature: 37°C
  Growth strain: DH5alpha
  Copy number: High Copy
Gene/Insert
  Gene/Insert name: CytERM (alt names: Cytochrome p450; NM_001171120.1)
  Promoter: CMV
  Tag / fusion protein: mTurquoise2 (C terminal on backbone)
  Cloning method: Unknown
  Sequencing primers: 5′ CMV-F; 3′ SV40pA-R
Terms and licenses: Academic/Nonprofit Terms; Industry Terms
Depositor comments: Cytochrome p450 . Excitation = 434; Emission = 474
How to cite: mTurquoise2-CytERM-N-17 was a gift from Michael Davidson (Addgene plasmid # 55590 ; http://n2t.net/addgene:55590 ; RRID:Addgene_55590)
